>Addgene plasmid #104534 | pET28b – E. coli RecE residues 564-868 | addgene full sequence | sequence record 200668 | Addgene NGS Result
GCGCCGGTGATGCCGGCCACGATGCGTCCGGCGTAGAGGATCGAGATCTCGATCCCGCGAAATTAATACG
ACTCACTATAGGGGAATTGTGAGCGGATAACAATTCCCCTCTAGAAATAATTTTGTTTAACTTTAAGAAG
GAGATATACCATGGGCAGCAGCCATCATCATCATCATCACAGCAGCGGCCTGGTGCCGCGCGGCAGCCAT
ATGGAACATCCGCACAATGAGAATGCTGGCAGCGATCCGCATCGCGATTGCAGTGATGAAACTGGCGAAG
TCGCAGATCCCGTAATCGTAGAAGACATAGAGCCAGGTATTTATTACGGAATTTCGAATGAGAATTACCA
CGCGGGTCCCGGTATCAGTAAGTCTCAGCTCGATGACATTGCTGATACTCCGGCACTATATTTGTGGCGT
AAAAATGCCCCCGTGGACACCACAAAGACAAAAACGCTCGATTTAGGAACTGCTTTCCACTGCCGGGTAC
TTGAACCGGAAGAATTCAGTAACCGCTTTATCGTAGCACCTGAATTTAACCGCCGTACAAACGCCGGAAA
AGAAGAAGAGAAAGCGTTTCTGATGGAATGCGCAAGCACAGGAAAAACGGTTATCACTGCGGAAGAAGGC
CGGAAAATTGAACTCATGTATCAAAGCGTTATGGCTTTGCCGCTGGGGCAATGGCTTGTTGAAAGCGCCG
GACACGCTGAATCATCAATTTACTGGGAAGATCCTGAAACAGGAATTTTGTGTCGGTGCCGTCCGGACAA
AATTATCCCTGAATTTCACTGGATCATGGACGTGAAAACTACGGCGGATATTCAACGATTCAAAACCGCT
TATTACGACTACCGCTATCACGTTCAGGATGCATTCTACAGTGACGGTTATGAAGCACAGTTTGGAGTGC
AGCCAACTTTCGTTTTTCTGGTTGCCAGCACAACTATTGAATGCGGACGTTATCCGGTTGAAATTTTCAT
GATGGGCGAAGAAGCAAAACTGGCAGGTCAACAGGAATATCACCGCAATCTGCGAACCCTGTCTGACTGC
CTGAATACCGATGAATGGCCAGCTATTAAGACATTATCACTGCCCCGCTGGGCTAAGGAATATGCAAATG
ACTAACTCGAGCACCACCACCACCACCACTGAGATCCGGCTGCTAACAAAGCCCGAAAGGAAGCTGAGTT
GGCTGCTGCCACCGCTGAGCAATAACTAGCATAACCCCTTGGGGCCTCTAAACGGGTCTTGAGGGGTTTT
TTGCTGAAAGGAGGAACTATATCCGGATTGGCGAATGGG
[124 nt withheld, positions 1300-1423]
C
[91 nt withheld, positions 1425-1515]
A
[49 nt withheld, positions 1517-1565]
CCTTTGACGTTGGAGTCCACGTTCTTT
[37 nt withheld, positions 1593-1629]
ACCCTATCTCGGTCTATTCTTTTGATTTATAAGGGATTTTGCCGATTTCGGCCTATTGGTTAAAAAATGA
GCTGATTTAACAAAAATTTAACGCGAATTTTAACAAAATATTAACGCTTACAATTTAGGTGGCACTTTTC
GGGGAAATGTGCGCGGAACCCCTATTTGTTTATTTTTCTAAATACATTCAAATATGTATCCGCTCATGAA
TTAATTCTTAGAAAAACTCATCGAGCATCAAATGAAACTGCAATTTATTCATATCAGGATTATCAATACC
ATATTTTTGAAAAAGCCGTTTCTGTAATGAAGGAGAAAACTCACCGAGGCAGTTCCATAGGATGGCAAGA
TCCTGGTATCGGTCTGCGATTCCGACTCGTCCAACATCAATACAACCTATTAATTTCCCCTCGTCAAAAA
TAAGGTTATCAAGTGAGAAATCACCATGAGTGACGACTGAATCCGGTGAGAATGGCAAAAGTTTATGCAT
TTCTTTCCAGACTTGTTCAACAGGCCAGCCATTACGCTCGTCATCAAAATCACTCGCATCAACCAAACCG
TTATTCATTCGTGATTGCGCCTGAGCGAGACGAAATACGCGATCGCTGTTAAAAGGACAATTACAAACAG
GAATCGAATGCAACCGGCGCAGGAACACTGCCAGCGCATCAACAATATTTTCACCTGAATCAGGATATTC
TTCTAATACCTGGAATGCTGTTTTCCCGGGGATCGCAGTGGTGAGTAACCATGCATCATCAGGAGTACGG
ATAAAATGCTTGATGGTCGGAAGAGGCATAAATTCCGTCAGCCAGTTTAGTCTGACCATCTCATCTGTAA
CATCATTGGCAACGCTACCTTTGCCATGTTTCAGAAACAACTCTGGCGCATCGGGCTTCCCATACAATCG
ATAGATTGTCGCACCTGATTGCCCGACATTATCGCGAGCCCATTTATACCCATATAAATCAGCATCCATG
TTGGAATTTAATCGCGGCCTAGAGCAAGACGTTTCCCGTTGAATATGGCTCATAACACCCCTTGTATTAC
TGTTTATGTAAGCAGACAGTTTTATTGTTCATGACCAAAATCCCTTAACGTGAGTTTTCGTTCCACTGAG
CGTCAGACCCCGTAGAAAAGATCAAAGGATCTTCTTGAGATCCTTTTTTTCTGCGCGTAATCTGCTGCTT
GCAAACAAAAAAACCACCGCTACCAGCGGTGGTTTGTTTGCCGGATCAAGAGCTACCAACTCTTTTTCCG
AAGGTAACTGGCTTCAGCAGAGCGCAGATACCAAATACTGTCCTTCTAGTGTAGCCGTAGTTAGGCCACC
ACTTCAAGAACTCTGTAGCACCGCCTACATACCTCGCTCTGCTAATCCTGTTACCAGTGGCTGCTGCCAG
TGGCGATAAGTCGTGTCTTACCGGGTTGGACTCAAGACGATAGTTACCGGATAAGGCGCAGCGGTCGGGC
TGAACGGGGGGTTCGTGCACACAGCCCAGCTTGGAGCGAACGACCTACACCGAACTGAGATACCTACAGC
GTGAGCTATGAGAAAGCGCCACGCTTCCCGAAGGGAGAAAGGCGGACAGGTATCCGGTAAGCGGCAGGGT
CGGAACAGGAGAGCGCACGAGGGAGCTTCCAGGGGGAAACGCCTGGTATCTTTATAGTCCTGTCGGGTTT
CGCCACCTCTGACTTGAGCGTCGATTTTTGTGATGCTCGTCAGGGGGGCGGAGCCTATGGAAAAACGCCA
GCAACGCGGCCTTTTTACGGTTCCTGGCCTTTTGCTGGCCTTTTGCTCACATGTTCTTTCCTGCGTTATC
CCCTGATTCTGTGGATAACCGTATTACCGCCTTTGAGTGAGCTGATACCGCTCGCCGCAGCCGAACGACC
GAGCGCAGCGAGTCAGTGAGCGAGGAAGCGGAAGAGCGCCTGATGCGGTATTTTCTCCTTACGCATCTGT
GCGGTATTTCACACCGCAATGGTGCACTCTCAGTACAATCTGCTCTGATGCCGCATAGTTAAGCCAGTAT
ACACTCCGCTATCGCTACGTGACTGGGTCATGGCTGCGCCCCGACACCCGCCAACACCCGCTGACGCGCC
CTGACGGGCTTGTCTGCTCCCGGCATCCGCTTACAGACAAGCTGTGACCGTCTCCGGGAGCTGCATGTGT
CAGAGGTTTTCACCGTCATCACCGAAACGCGCGAGGCAGCTGCGGTAAAGCTCATCAGCGTGGTCGTGAA
GCGATTCACAGATGTCTGCCTGTTCATCCGCGTCCAGCTCGTTGAGTTTCTCCAGAAGCGTTAATGTCTG
GCTTCTGATAAAGCGGGCCATGTTAAGGGCGGTTTTTTCCTGTTTGGTCACTGATGCCTCCGTGTAAGGG
GGATTTCTGTTCATGGGGGTAATGATACCGATGAAACGAGAGAGGATGCTCACGATACGGGTTACTGATG
ATGAACATGCCCGGTTACTGGAACGTTGTGAGGGTAAACAACTGGCGGTATGGATGCGGCGGGACCAGAG
AAAAATCACTCAGGGTCAATGCCAGCGCTTCGTTAATACAGATGTAGGTGTTCCACAGGGTAGCCAGCAG
CATCCTGCGATGCAGATCCGGAACATAATGGTGCAGGGCGCTGACTTCCGCGTTTCCAGACTTTACGAAA
CACGGAAACCGAAGACCATTCATGTTGTTGCTCAGGTCGCAGACGTTTTGCAGCAGCAGTCGCTTCACGT
TCGCTCGCGTATCGGTGATTCATTCTGCTAACCAGTAAGGCAACCCCGCCAGCCTAGCCGGGTCCTCAAC
GACAGGAGCACGATCATGCGCACCCGTGGGGCCGCCATGCCGGCGATAATGGCCTGCTTCTCGCCGAAAC
GTTTGGTGGCGGGACCAGTGACGAAGGCTTGAGCGAGGGCGTGCAAGATTCCGAATACCGCAAGCGACAG
GCCGATCATCGTCGCGCTCCAGCGAAAGCGGTCCTCGCCGAAAATGACCCAGAGCGCTGCCGGCACCTGT
CCTACGAGTTGCATGATAAAGAAGACAGTCATAAGTGCGGCGACGATAGTCATGCCCCGCGCCCACCGGA
AGGAGCTGACTGGGTTGAAGGCTCTCAAGGGCATCGGTCGAGATCCCGGTGCCTAATGAGTGAGCTAACT
TACATTAATTGCGTTGCGCTCACTGCCCGCTTTCCAGTCGGGAAACCTGTCGTGCCAGCTGCATTAATGA
ATCGGCCAACGCGCGGGGAGAGGCGGTTTGCGTATTGGGCGCCAGGGTGGTTTTTCTTTTCACCAGTGAG
ACGGGCAACAGCTGATTGCCCTTCACCGCCTGGCCCTGAGAGAGTTGCAGCAAGCGGTCCACGCTGGTTT
GCCCCAGCAGGCGAAAATCCTGTTTGATGGTGGTTAACGGCGGGATATAACATGAGCTGTCTTCGGTATC
GTCGTATCCCACTACCGAGATATCCGCACCAACGCGCAGCCCGGACTCGGTAATGGCGCGCATTGCGCCC
AGCGCCATCTGATCGTTGGCAACCAGCATCGCAGTGGGAACGATGCCCTCATTCAGCATTTGCATGGTTT
GTTGAAAACCGGACATGGCACTCCAGTCGCCTTCCCGTTCCGCTATCGGCTGAATTTGATTGCGAGTGAG
ATATTTATGCCAGCCAGCCAGACGCAGACGCGCCGAGACAGAACTTAATGGGCCCGCTAACAGCGCGATT
TGCTGGTGACCCAATGCGACCAGATGCTCCACGCCCAGTCGCGTACCGTCTTCATGGGAGAAAATAATAC
TGTTGATGGGTGTCTGGTCAGAGACATCAAGAAATAACGCCGGAACATTAGTGCAGGCAGCTTCCACAGC
AATGGCATCCTGGTCATCCAGCGGATAGTTAATGATCAGCCCACTGACGCGTTGCGCGAGAAGATTGTGC
ACCGCCGCTTTACAGGCTTCGACGCCGCTTCGTTCTACCATCGACACCACCACGCTGGCACCCAGTTGAT
CGGCGCGAGATTTAATCGCCGCGACAATTTGCGACGGCGCGTGCAGGGCCAGACTGGAGGTGGCAACGCC
AATCAGCAACGACTGTTTGCCCGCCAGTTGTTGTGCCACGCGGTTGGGAATGTAATTCAGCTCCGCCATC
GCCGCTTCCACTTTTTCCCGCGTTTTCGCAGAAACGTGGCTGGCCTGGTTCACCACGCGGGAAACGGTCT
GATAAGAGACACCGGCATACTCTGCGACATCGTATAACGTTACTGGTTTCACATTCACCACCCTGAATTG
ACTCTCTTCCGGGCGCTATCATGCCATACCGCGAAAGGTTTTGCGCCATTCGATGGTGTCCGGGATCTCG
ACGCTCTCCCTTATGCGACTCCTGCATTAGGAAGCAGCCCAGTAGTAGGTTGAGGCCGTTGAGCACCGCC
GCCGCAAGGAATGGTGCATGCAAGGAGATGGCGCCCAACAGTCCCCCGGCCACGGGGCCTGCCACCATAC
CCACGCCGAAACAAGCGCTCATGAGCCCGAAGTGGCGAGCCCGATCTTCCCCATCGGTGATGTCGGCGAT
ATAGGCGCCAGCAACCGCACCTGTG
Features (pLannotate 1.2.2; 21 found; start..end, strand, type, name):
     64..82      +  promoter       T7 promoter: promoter for bacteriophage T7 RNA polymerase
     83..107     +  protein_bind   lac operator: The lac repressor binds to the lac operator to inhibit transcription in E. coli. This inhibition can be relieved by adding lactose or isopropyl-β-D-thiogalactopyranoside (IPTG). lac repressor encoded by lacI
    122..144     +  RBS            RBS: efficient ribosome binding site from bacteriophage T7 gene 10 (Olins and Rangwala, 1989)
    163..179     +  CDS            capTEV™ (fragment): composite tag for in vivo biotinylation, TEV protease cleavage, and 6xHis tagging
    190..207     +  CDS            thrombin site: thrombin recognition and cleavage site
    214..1122    +  CDS            recE (fragment): RECE_ECOLI - Experimental evidence at protein level: Swiss-Prot protein existence level 1. Is involved in the RecE pathway of recombination. Catalyzes the degradation of double-stranded DNA. Acts progressively in a 5' to 3' direction, releasing 5'-phosphomononucleotides. Has a strong preference for linear duplex substrate DNA and appears to be unable to initiate degradation from single-stranded breaks in DNA. From Escherichia coli (strain K12). Has been used to construct a 2,4,6-trinitrotoluene (TNT) biosensor strain.
   1132..1149    +  CDS            9xHis (fragment): 9xHis affinity tag
   1159..1208    +  CDS            SET1 (fragment): solubility-enhancement tag derived from T7 phage gene 10B
   1216..1263    +  terminator     T7 terminator: transcription terminator for bacteriophage T7 RNA polymerase
   1300..1728    +  rep_origin     f1 ori (sequence partly withheld): f1 bacteriophage origin of replication; arrow indicates direction of (+) strand synthesis
   1781..1838    +  promoter       AmpR promoter (fragment): bla
   1847..2662    -  CDS            KanR: aminoglycoside phosphotransferase; aph(3')-Ia; confers resistance to kanamycin in bacteria or G418 (Geneticin®) in eukaryotes
   2784..3372    +  rep_origin     ori: high-copy-number ColE1/pMB1/pBR322/pUC origin of replication
   3558..3697    -  misc_feature   bom: basis of mobility region from pBR322
   3799..3990    -  CDS            rop: Rop protein, which maintains plasmids at low copy number; rop
   4007..4387    +  CDS            YPB1_ECOLX: Protein predicted: Swiss-Prot protein existence level 4. From Escherichia coli.
   4459..4750    -  CDS            TcR (fragment): tetracycline efflux protein; tet; confers resistance to tetracycline
   4765..4786    -  protein_bind   CAP binding site: CAP binding activates transcription in the presence of cAMP. E. coli catabolite activator protein
   4799..5881    -  CDS            lacI: lac repressor; lacI; The lac repressor binds to the lac operator to inhibit transcription in E. coli. This inhibition can be relieved by adding lactose or isopropyl-β-D-thiogalactopyranoside (IPTG).
   5882..5959    -  promoter       lacI promoter: lacI
   5967..42      -  CDS            TcR (fragment) (across the origin): tetracycline efflux protein; tet; confers resistance to tetracycline
