[The description below was written by a language model from this plasmid's Addgene catalogue record and pLannotate feature annotations shown in this document.]
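Description:
pET28b – E. coli RecE residues 564-868 is a bacterial expression plasmid built on the pET28b backbone for producing the C-terminal nuclease domain of the Escherichia coli RecE exonuclease. The roughly 0.9 kb recE fragment was inserted between the NdeI and BamHI sites, placing it in frame behind the vector's N-terminal 6xHis tag and thrombin cleavage site, so the protein can be purified by metal-affinity chromatography and the tag then removed. Transcription is driven by the T7 promoter, which is followed by a lac operator and the T7 gene 10 ribosome binding site, and it ends at the T7 terminator. The plasmid-borne lacI gene supplies repressor, so expression stays low until IPTG is added in a host that provides T7 RNA polymerase. The short downstream His-tag annotation corresponds to the optional C-terminal tag of pET28; the record does not indicate whether it is translated. Small hits labelled capTEV, SET1 and TcR fragments are most likely annotation matches to ordinary backbone sequence.

The plasmid is maintained through a pBR322-type ColE1 origin with bom and rop, selected with kanamycin via the aph(3')-Ia gene, and also carries an f1 origin. The record has minor inconsistencies: the name gives residues 564-868 while the insert field gives 564-866, the listed total size is 6,280 bp against a 6,204 nt sequenced record, and the plasmid is catalogued as high copy despite the presence of rop. RecE degrades linear double-stranded DNA processively in the 5' to 3' direction within the RecE recombination pathway, and the associated publication indicates that the construct was used to make protein for crystallographic analysis of the toroidal tetrameric nuclease domain.
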