Addgene plasmid #104534: pET28b – E. coli RecE residues 564-868
Purpose: Expresses E. coli RecE residues 564-868
Depositing lab: Charles Bell. Depositing organization: Ohio State University. Publication: Crystal structure of E. coli RecE protein reveals a toroidal tetramer for processing double-stranded DNA breaks. Zhang J, Xing X, Herr AB, Bell CE. Structure. 2009 May 13;17(5):690-702. doi: 10.1016/j.str.2009.03.008. PubMed 19446525.
Backbone
  Vector backbone: pET28b
  Backbone manufacturer: EMD Biosciences
  Backbone size w/o insert (bp): 5368
  Total vector size (bp): 6280
  Vector type: Bacterial Expression
Growth in bacteria
  Bacterial resistance: Kanamycin, 50 μg/mL
  Growth temperature: 37°C
  Growth strain: DH5alpha
  Copy number: High Copy
Gene/Insert
  Gene/Insert name: RecE residues 564-866 (C-terminal nuclease domain)
  Species: E. coli
  Insert size (bp): 912
  Promoter: T7
  Tag / fusion protein: 6X-His tag followed by thrombin site
  Cloning method: Restriction Enzyme; 5′ cloning site NdeI (unknown if destroyed); 3′ cloning site BamHI (unknown if destroyed)
  Sequencing primers: 5′ T7-F TAATACGACTCACTATAGGG
Terms and licenses: Academic/Nonprofit Terms; Industry Terms: Not Available to Industry
How to cite: pET28b – E. coli RecE residues 564-868 was a gift from Charles Bell (Addgene plasmid # 104534 ; http://n2t.net/addgene:104534 ; RRID:Addgene_104534)
