>Addgene plasmid #104534 | pET28b – E. coli RecE residues 564-868 | depositor partial sequence | sequence record 198267 | E. coli RecE residues 564-866 (C-terminal nuclease domain)
GAACATCCGCACAATGAGAATGCTGGCAGCGATCCGCATCGCGATTGCAGTGATGAAACTGGCGAAGTCG
CAGATCCCGTAATCGTAGAAGACATAGAGCCAGGTATTTATTACGGAATTTCGAATGAGAATTACCACGC
GGGTCCCGGTATCAGTAAGTCTCAGCTCGATGACATTGCTGATACTCCGGCACTATATTTGTGGCGTAAA
AATGCCCCCGTGGACACCACAAAGACAAAAACGCTCGATTTAGGAACTGCTTTCCACTGCCGGGTACTTG
AACCGGAAGAATTCAGTAACCGCTTTATCGTAGCACCTGAATTTAACCGCCGTACAAACGCCGGAAAAGA
AGAAGAGAAAGCGTTTCTGATGGAATGCGCAAGCACAGGAAAAACGGTTATCACTGCGGAAGAAGGCCGG
AAAATTGAACTCATGTATCAAAGCGTTATGGCTTTGCCGCTGGGGCAATGGCTTGTTGAAAGCGCCGGAC
ACGCTGAATCATCAATTTACTGGGAAGATCCTGAAACAGGAATTTTGTGTCGGTGCCGTCCGGACAAAAT
TATCCCTGAATTTCACTGGATCATGGACGTGAAAACTACGGCGGATATTCAACGATTCAAAACCGCTTAT
TACGACTACCGCTATCACGTTCAGGATGCATTCTACAGTGACGGTTATGAAGCACAGTTTGGAGTGCAGC
CAACTTTCGTTTTTCTGGTTGCCAGCACAACTATTGAATGCGGACGTTATCCGGTTGAAATTTTCATGAT
GGGCGAAGAAGCAAAACTGGCAGGTCAACAGGAATATCACCGCAATCTGCGAACCCTGTCTGACTGCCTG
AATACCGATGAATGGCCAGCTATTAAGACATTATCACTGCCCCGCTGGGCTAAGGAATATGCAAATGACT
AA
